>Addgene plasmid #229271 | pXTK034 [Origin_repABC-pSymA_PartType3] | addgene full sequence | sequence record 464665 | Addgene NGS Result
TTGAGATCCTTTTTTTCTGCGCGTAATCTGCTGCTTGCAAACAAAAAAACCACCGCTACCAGCGGTGGTT
TGTTTGCCGGATCAAGAGCTACCAACTCTTTTTCCGAAGGTAACTGGCTTCAGCAGAGCGCAGATACCAA
ATACTGTTCTTCTAGTGTAGCCGTAGTTAGGCCACCACTTCAAGAACTCTGTAGCACCGCCTACATACCT
CGCTCTGCTAATCCTGTTACCAGTGGCTGCTGCCAGTGGCGATAAGTCGTGTCTTACCGGGTTGGACTCA
AGACGATAGTTACCGGATAAGGCGCAGCGGTCGGGCTGAACGGGGGGTTCGTGCACACAGCCCAGCTTGG
AGCGAACGACCTACACCGAACTGAGATACCTACAGCGTGAGCTATGAGAAAGCGCCACGCTTCCCGAAGG
GAGAAAGGCGGACAGGTATCCGGTAAGCGGCAGGGTCGGAACAGGAGAGCGCACGAGGGAGCTTCCAGGG
GGAAACGCCTGGTATCTTTATAGTCCTGTCGGGTTTCGCCACCTCTGACTTGAGCGTCGATTTTTGTGAT
GCTCGTCAGGGGGGCGGAGCCTATGGAAAAACGCCAGCAACGCGAGTCGGTCTCTCCCTGAACCATCCGG
TGCAGTCGTTGCTCGGTCATGGCCAACGAGATTGAGGCAGGCCGGAGCGCAGGCGAGCACCGAGATGCCG
AGCTGTTCCCAATACGGCACATATGTCTCGCCTTGGCGAGCAGTCGGTACTGCGCGCCAGCGTCGTCGCT
TCGAGAGTTCCCCGCGGGGAACTCTGCGAAGAGTTCGGCAGATCTCCATTGAAAGCAACGGCCAACCATT
TCCGCAGTGAACCACTATTGCGTCTCCGCCCAGCGACGTCTGCGCACATCTTCGTCCAAAAAAGAGGCGG
GGAGGGTCGAGAACCGGCATGCACTGGCGCCTTCCCCCCGGCTCTGTGCGTCATCCACAGCGCGCATTGA
TGGCCATAGCCGAATCGGAGTACGTCTTAGTTGCGGAAATTTTTCGAATTTGCGTGTTTTCGAGTAGTTA
CGTGGCGATTAGCAAGCGGTTAACCACTTCACTGCTTAAGTGACGGAAACGATCACAGGGATTCTTTCGA
TGACGCGACACCTAAGCAGCCTCGCTTTCATGGAGAATTTTTCCAGTAAGCTCGAAATGGCACTGAACAA
CTTGAGCATGGCGCAGTTCCCCCCGAACGCGCGTCGCACAATGCGCAAGTTCACCTCTACCGAAGTTGCC
ACCCTGCTGGGCGTAACCGAGGCCTATATCCGCCAGGTTGCCGCCAAGGAACAGGGCCCTGAGCCCGAAA
TCGCCAACGGCCGGCGCTTCTACACGCTCGAGCAGGTTCTTGAGCTACGTATGGCTCTTGCGGCAAACGG
CCGGAAGAAATGGATGAACCCCCGCCGGACAGGCAATGAGCAATGCCAGATCGTTGCGGTCACCAACTTC
AAGGGCGGCTCCAGCAAGACCTCTACCACAATCCATCTCGGTCACTATCTGGCACTCAAGGGCTATCGCG
TGCTGGCGGTCGATCTCGACCCGCAAGCATCTCTCACCGCGCTCCATGGTAGCCTGCCCGAATTCGATTA
CCGCGGCGGCGATACACTTTTCTCAGCCATTCGTTTCGACGATCCCGTCCCGACGAAATCCATCATCCAC
AAGACCCACATCGTTGGTTTCGACGTCATCTGTGCCGGCCTCGAACTGACCGAGTTCGAGACGGCCGTCG
CCCTCGAGATGCGGCGGTCAGCAGGAACCGGTTTCTTGCTTCGCGTTTCTCAAGCTCTGGAGCAGGTCGC
CGATGACTACGACTTCGTCCTTATGGACTCGGCTCCGTCGCTGAACTTCCTGACACTTTCGTCGCTGACC
GCCGCGACTGGAGTCATCATCCCGGTTCCGGCACATATGCTGGATGTGGACTCGACCGCAAAGTTTTTGG
AGCTTGCCGGGTCGTACATGCAGATCCTGAATGAGGTGGGCACCGCCGCTCAATGGGACTTCGCCAAGTT
CCTGATCACAAAGTTCGAGCCGAACGATCATCCGCAAGCGAATATGTCCGCGCTGATGAGACAGGTGTTC
GGCGAGGATCTGCTCCTCAACTCCGTCATCAAGTCGACCGCGGTGGCCGATGCTCTGACGTGGAAGCAGA
GCCTTTACGAGGTTCAGAGGTCCCGATTTTCGGCGCCGAAAACCTACGACCGCGCCATCGAGTCGATCAA
TGCTGCCAATGCTGAACTCGAGGGCCTCTTCTGGAAGGCATGGGGGAGAGAATGAGCCGCAAGGATTCCA
AGGGCCTTTTTGCCAATGTCCTCGGACAGCTGGAAAATTCTGCAGAGAAGGGCGGGATGCAGCGGTCGAC
ATCGCCACATCTTCTCAAAGTTGCAGCCGGCGTCCGTCAGATGCAGGAACGCAGCGAACTTGCCGAACGC
CTTCTCAAGGATGGTGGCCAGATCGTCGAGATCGATCCAGACGAGATCATGGAATCGGCCATCCGGGATC
GCTTTGATTCCGGCTACAGCGAAGCCGGTATTGCGGATTTGCTCGAGTCGATGCGCGAGCATGGACAGAG
TACTCCTGGCTTGGTCCGCCCGGTTCGAGGGGCCGCAAGGCCGTTTCAGATCGTATTTGGCCGGCGCCGG
CTTGCCGCTGCCAAACTCCTCGGCATCAAGTTCAAGGCAATCGCCCGGGAACTTAGCGACGAAGATGCGA
TCGTTCTCCAAGGGGAAGAGAACAGCAACCGCAAGGACCTGTCCTTCATCGAGCGATGCCTTTTTGCGCA
ATCGCAGGAGGCTGCCGGCTATCGCCGCGACGTGATCTGCAAGTCCCTGAGCACCGGCAGGTCGCATATC
TCCGAAATGATCCGGATAGCGGCAGCATTGCCGCGCGAGATCCTGATGCAGATTGGTCCGGCTCCTGAAA
TCGGACGGCGTAGATGGATCGAGTTCGAAGTGCGCTGGGCGGCTCACCGGGAGCCCGCGAAGGTGGCGCA
GTTGGTTCTGGAGCAAGAGCAGATTCAAGCCTCTTCCAGCGATCTACGCTTCACTGCGGTTTTTGAAGCC
CTTACCAAGGTTGATGTGAGGGCTGCAGCGTCTTCCACGAGCGATCTGATCTCTCATGGCCTCGTGCTTG
GCCAGATCCAACGCGGCAAGTCGGCTGCGAAGCTGACATTCAACAAGTCTGTGCCGTCAGGCTTTGTCGA
TTTCATTGCAGGTCAGATCGAAAGCCTGCACGACCAGTTCATGCAAAAGCAGAGTTCGAAACAAGGAGAC
TAACCCGCAAAAGAAAAAGGCCCCCAACGAACAAGCCGTGGAAGCCTTCCTCAGATTTGTAGCAAGATCG
AGAATCGCATTTCCACGAATCACAGTCAAGAGTCCTTGGCACCGTTTTTGGTGAGCTGCTTTCTTTTGCC
TTATCGAAGGTGAAGGAAATGGAGATTGGAAGTGTGACGACGCCCTTTGGGCGGCGGTCGATGACGCTTG
CCCTGTTGGCAGGCCAGTTCATCTCCCGCGACATCGAACCTGGCAAGTCGGTCGACAAGTGGAAATTGTT
TCGCTCGCTTTGTGCTGCCAAACGCCGTCTTGGCATCAGCGATCGGACACTAGCCGTTCTGAACGCGCTG
TTGAGCTTCTATCCGGAGAACACGCTAAGCGGGGAGACAAGTCTGGTCGTCTTTCCCTCGAACGTTCAGC
TGTCACTGAGAGCTCATGGCATGGCCGAGGCTACGCTCAGAAGGCATCTGGCCGCCCTCGTCGATGCAGG
GCTGGTCGCTCGCAAGGACAGTCCGAACGGCAAGCGCTATGCACGCAAGACTCGCGATGGAGCGATCGGC
ACAGCGTTCGGCTTTTCGCTCGCACCACTGCTGGCCCGCTCCGGCGAAATAGAGCGACTCGCTGCCGAAG
CCGAGGCTGATCGGATGGAGCTGCAGCGGCTACGCGAGCGACTGACGCTCTGCCGCAGAGACATCGCCAA
GTTGATAGACGTGGTGCTCGTAGAAGTGCCGGGCCACTGGACGTCTATGCAGGAAGATTTCCGAAGCCTC
GTCCAGGCGATACCGAGGACGCCCGATATCGCTGATCTCACCCCTTTGGTAGTGGCATTCGAAACGCTGC
GCGAACAGGTGGCTAACCAGTTGCAAAAGCACATAAAACCACACGAGATGAGCGGCAATCCCGATCAAAC
TGAGCGGCACAAACAGGAATCAAAACCCGAATCTATTATTGAACTTGAACGTTGCTCTCGGAATGAGCGG
TTAGACGGCCAAGCCATTGAACCGGCCAACAAGGCAAAAAGGGCCTTTCCGCTGGGAATGGTACTGAAAG
CCTGCCCGGAAATCATGAACTACGGTCCTGACGGTGCAGTGAGAAGTTGGCGCGACCTCATGATCGCTGC
AGTCACGGTACGATCTATGCTTGGCGTTTACCCCTCGGCCTATCAGGAGGCCTGCGAGGTCATGGGACCG
GAAAACGCCGGAGTCGCCGTGGCCTGCATTCTAGAGAGGGCAGGGCATATCAACTCTGCTGGCGGCTATC
TGCGCGATCTGACCGCCAAGGCGCGGCAAGGGAAATTCTCGCTTGGCCCGATGCTCATGGCGTTGCTGAG
AGCGAATGGCTTCGATGGGCGGGGGGTGTCGTGATACCGGCCGCCTGACCAACACCGTGGGGACACAATC
GGCACGGGCATATGCCGACCCGCGGGTGCCGAGCGATCCCACTCAAGCGGAATCGCCAGCGGCATCCACC
CCTGAGCGTCGGGCGTGCTCCAAATTCGTCGGTCGCCGCACTTCGTAATCAGCGCCGGACCCCCCTGGCT
ACCTTCCAGCGATGTGCCTACATCCCGGTACAATTTCGGGGGTTTCGCAAACATTCCCGATACGTAGCCC
AGGCAAAACACACGTCGTCAAATGTCGCGATCGTGCGACGCCACGAACGGAGTGTGGCTGAGACCAGAGT
AGCCCGCCTAATGAGCGGGCTTTTTTTTAATTCCCCTATTTGTTTATTTTTCTAAATACATTCAAATATG
TATCCGCTCATGAGACAATAACCCTGATAAATGCTTCAATAATATTGAAAAAGGAAGAGTATGAGCATTC
AGCATTTTCGTGTGGCGCTGATTCCGTTTTTTGCGGCGTTTTGCCTGCCGGTGTTTGCGCATCCGGAAAC
CCTGGTGAAAGTGAAAGATGCGGAAGATCAACTGGGTGCGCGCGTGGGCTATATTGAACTGGATCTGAAC
AGCGGCAAAATTCTGGAATCTTTTCGTCCGGAAGAACGTTTTCCGATGATGAGCACCTTTAAAGTGCTGC
TGTGCGGTGCGGTTCTGAGCCGTGTGGATGCGGGCCAGGAACAACTGGGCCGTCGTATTCATTATAGCCA
GAACGATCTGGTGGAATATAGCCCGGTGACCGAAAAACATCTGACCGATGGCATGACCGTGCGTGAACTG
TGCAGCGCGGCGATTACCATGAGCGATAACACCGCGGCGAACCTGCTGCTGACGACCATTGGCGGTCCGA
AAGAACTGACCGCGTTTCTGCATAACATGGGCGATCATGTGACCCGTCTGGATCGTTGGGAACCGGAACT
GAACGAAGCGATTCCGAACGATGAACGTGATACCACCATGCCGGCAGCAATGGCGACCACCCTGCGTAAA
CTGCTGACGGGTGAGCTGCTGACCCTGGCAAGCCGCCAGCAACTGATTGATTGGATGGAAGCGGATAAAG
TGGCGGGTCCGCTGCTGCGTAGCGCGCTGCCGGCTGGCTGGTTTATTGCGGATAAAAGCGGTGCGGGCGA
ACGTGGCAGCCGTGGCATTATTGCGGCGCTGGGCCCGGATGGTAAACCGAGCCGTATTGTGGTGATTTAT
ACCACCGGCAGCCAGGCGACGATGGATGAACGTAACCGTCAGATTGCGGAAATTGGCGCGAGCCTGATTA
AACATTGGTAAACCGATACAATTAAAGGCTCCTTTTGGAGCCTTTTTTTTTGGACGACCCTTGTCAGATC
AAAGGATCTTC
Features (pLannotate 1.2.2; 7 found; start..end, strand, type, name):
      1..589     +  rep_origin     ori: high-copy-number ColE1/pMB1/pBR322/pUC origin of replication
   3296..3340    -  ncRNA          ctRNA p42d: Accession: RF00489 - ctRNA
   3383..3450    +  ncRNA          S-element: Accession: RF00490 - S-element
   3449..4630    +  CDS            Y4CI_SINFN: Protein predicted: Swiss-Prot protein existence level 4. From Sinorhizobium fredii (strain NBRC 101917 / NGR234).
   5009..5100    +  promoter       AmpR promoter: bla
   5101..5958    +  CDS            bla: BLAT_ECOLX - Experimental evidence at protein level: Swiss-Prot protein existence level 1. TEM-type are the most prevalent beta-lactamases in enterobacteria; they hydrolyze the beta-lactam bond in susceptible beta-lactam antibiotics, thus conferring resistance to penicillins and cephalosporins. TEM-3 and TEM-4 are capable of hydrolyzing cefotaxime and ceftazidime. TEM-5 is capable of hydrolyzing ceftazidime. TEM-6 is capable of hydrolyzing ceftazidime and aztreonam. TEM-8/CAZ-2, TEM- 16/CAZ-7 and TEM-24/CAZ-6 are markedly active against ceftazidime. IRT- 4 shows resistance to beta-lactamase in
   5965..6004    +  terminator     fd terminator: central terminator from bacteriophage fd (Otsuka and Kunisawa, 1982)
