[The description below was written by a language model from this plasmid's Addgene catalogue record and pLannotate feature annotations shown in this document.]
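Description:
pXTK034 is a Golden Gate part plasmid from the XanthoMoClo modular cloning toolkit, which was built for genetic engineering of bacteria in the genera Xanthobacter and Roseixanthobacter. It is a 6,031 nt storage vector on the pXTK backbone. It is maintained in E. coli through a ColE1/pMB1-type origin and selected with ampicillin via a TEM beta-lactamase gene driven by its native bla promoter and followed by a bacteriophage fd terminator. The catalogue lists the plasmid as low copy, whereas the annotation tool labels the ori generically as a high-copy pUC-family origin. The record does not resolve this difference.

The payload is the repABC replication and partitioning module from the pSymA megaplasmid of Sinorhizobium meliloti, formatted as a "Type 3" part, the toolkit position assigned here to an origin of replication. repABC cassettes are typical of large, low-copy alphaproteobacterial replicons. RepA and RepB provide active partitioning, RepC is the replication initiator, and a small antisense counter-transcribed RNA in the repB–repC intergenic region limits repC expression and so controls copy number and incompatibility. The automated annotation captures only part of this region: the ctRNA, the adjacent S-element, and a downstream open reading frame matched to a predicted Sinorhizobium fredii protein, which sits where repC would be expected. The upstream stretch of roughly 2.7 kb, where repA and repB would lie, is unannotated. The Golden Gate enzyme sites and overhangs flanking the part are also not stated.

The part is intended to be combined with other toolkit parts to build plasmids carrying this origin for the target hosts.
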