Addgene plasmid #229271: pXTK034 [Origin_repABC-pSymA_PartType3]
Purpose: XanthoMoClo Golden Gate Part Plasmid for cloning, contains Origin_repABC-pSymA_PartType3
Depositing lab: Michael Springer. Depositing organization: Harvard Medical School. Publication: XanthoMoClo horizontal line A Robust Modular Cloning Genetic Toolkit for the Genera Xanthobacter and Roseixanthobacter. Soltysiak MPM, Ory ALH, Lee AD, Christophersen CE, Jalihal AP, Springer M. ACS Synth Biol. 2025 Apr 18;14(4):1173-1190. doi: 10.1021/acssynbio.4c00806. Epub 2025 Mar 13. PubMed 40080684.
Backbone
  Vector backbone: pXTK
  Vector type: Bacterial Expression
Growth in bacteria
  Bacterial resistance: Ampicillin, 100 μg/mL
  Growth temperature: 37°C
  Growth strain: DH5alpha
  Copy number: Low Copy
Gene/Insert
  Gene/Insert name: repABC-pSymA Origin (alt name: Origin_repABC-pSymA_PartType3)
  Species: Sinorhizobium meliloti
  Cloning method: Restriction Enzyme; 5′ cloning site unknown (unknown if destroyed)
Terms and licenses: Academic/Nonprofit Terms; Industry Terms: Not Available to Industry
How to cite: pXTK034 [Origin_repABC-pSymA_PartType3] was a gift from Michael Springer (Addgene plasmid # 229271 ; http://n2t.net/addgene:229271 ; RRID:Addgene_229271)
